Addgene plasmid #116340: pHAGE-ERBB2-L755M
Purpose: Lentiviral expression of ERBB2 L755M
Depositing lab: Gordon Mills & Kenneth Scott. Publication: Systematic Functional Annotation of Somatic Mutations in Cancer. Ng PK, Li J, Jeong KJ, Shao S, Chen H, Tsang YH, Sengupta S, Wang Z, Bhavana VH, Tran R, Soewito S, Minussi DC, Moreno D, Kong K, Dogruluk T, Lu H, Gao J, Tokheim C, Zhou DC, Johnson AM, Zeng J, Ip CKM, Ju Z, Wester M, Yu S, Li Y, Vellano CP, Schultz N, Karchin R, Ding L, Lu Y, Cheung LWT, Chen K, Shaw KR, Meric-Bernstam F, Scott KL, Yi S, Sahni N, Liang H, Mills GB. Cancer Cell. 2018 Mar 12;33(3):450-462.e10. doi: 10.1016/j.ccell.2018.01.021. PubMed 29533785.
Backbone
  Vector backbone: pHAGE
  Vector type: Lentiviral
Growth in bacteria
  Bacterial resistance: Ampicillin, 100 μg/mL
  Growth temperature: 37°C
  Growth strain: Stbl3
  Copy number: High Copy
Gene/Insert
  Gene/Insert name: ERBB2
  Species: H. sapiens (human)
  Mutation: L755M
  Entrez Gene: ERBB2 (a.k.a. CD340, HER-2, HER-2/neu, HER2, MLN 19, MLN-19, NEU, NGL, TKR1, VSCN2, c-ERB-2, c-ERB2, p185(erbB2))
  Cloning method: Gateway Cloning
Terms and licenses: Academic/Nonprofit Terms; Industry Terms: Not Available to Industry
How to cite: pHAGE-ERBB2-L755M was a gift from Gordon Mills & Kenneth Scott (Addgene plasmid # 116340)
