[The description below was written by a language model from this plasmid's Addgene catalogue record and pLannotate feature annotations shown in this document.]
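Description:
pHAGE-ERBB2-L755M is catalogued as a lentiviral expression plasmid built on the pHAGE backbone. It carries the human ERBB2 (HER2/neu) receptor tyrosine kinase gene with the point mutation L755M, which was introduced into the vector by Gateway recombination. The catalogue lists it as a high-copy plasmid selected in bacteria with ampicillin. Its stated purpose is lentiviral delivery and expression of this ERBB2 variant. It was deposited with a study that systematically annotated the function of somatic cancer mutations, so its likely use is to test the effect of the L755M substitution in transduced cells, for example alongside wild-type or other mutant alleles. The record does not state the promoter driving ERBB2, any epitope tags, or any mammalian selection marker or reporter.

The accompanying feature table does not match that description and should be read with caution. It comes from a sequence record of only 2,924 nt, which is too short to contain a lentiviral backbone plus a full-length ERBB2 coding sequence. No LTRs, packaging signal, ERBB2 ORF or ampicillin resistance gene are annotated. The features found instead are a ColE1/pUC-type high-copy origin, a complete spectinomycin/streptomycin resistance gene (aadA) preceded by a gentamicin resistance fragment and an integron Pc promoter fragment, and rrnB T1 and T2 terminators. There are also small lacZα and lacI fragments, T3 and T7 promoters, and the Gateway sites attR2 and attL4. This arrangement resembles a small Gateway donor- or entry-type plasmid rather than the lentiviral expression clone. The sequence record therefore appears to represent a different or incomplete molecule, and it cannot confirm the architecture of the expression cassette.
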