Features (pLannotate 1.2.2; 13 found; start..end, strand, type, name):
     94..137     +  terminator     rrnB T1 terminator: Escherichia coli rrnB; transcription terminator T1 from the E. coli rrnB gene
    184..220     -  CDS            lacZα (fragment): LacZα fragment of β-galactosidase; lacZ fragment
    273..397     -  protein_bind   attR2: mutant version of attR; recombination site for the Gateway® LR reaction LR Clonase™
    405..423     +  promoter       T3 promoter: promoter for bacteriophage T3 RNA polymerase
    449..467     -  promoter       T7 promoter: promoter for bacteriophage T7 RNA polymerase
    473..568     -  protein_bind   attL4: mutant version of attL; recombination site for the Gateway® LR reaction LR Clonase™
    587..605     -  promoter       T7 promoter: promoter for bacteriophage T7 RNA polymerase
    795..818     +  promoter       Pc promoter (fragment): intI1 (promoter lies within the coding sequence); class 1 integron promoter
    994..1050    +  CDS            GmR (fragment): gentamycin acetyltransferase; aacC1; confers resistance to gentamycin
   1057..1848    +  CDS            SmR: aminoglycoside adenylyltransferase (Murphy, 1985); aadA; confers resistance to spectinomycin and streptomycin
   1941..2529    +  rep_origin     ori: high-copy-number ColE1/pMB1/pBR322/pUC origin of replication
   2712..2804    +  CDS            lacI (fragment): lac repressor; lacI; The lac repressor binds to the lac operator to inhibit transcription in E. coli. This inhibition can be relieved by adding lactose or isopropyl-β-D-thiogalactopyranoside (IPTG).
   2859..2886    -  terminator     rrnB T2 terminator: transcription terminator T2 from the E. coli rrnB gene
>Addgene plasmid #116340 | pHAGE-ERBB2-L755M | addgene full sequence | sequence record 252584 | Addgene NGS Result
GCCCGCCACCCTCCGGGCCGTTGCTTCACAACGTTCAAATCCGCTCCCGGCGGATTTGTCCTACTCAGGA
GAGCGTTCACCGACAAACAACAGATAAAACGAAAGGCCCAGTCTTCCGACTGAGCCTTTCGTTTTATTTG
ATGCCTGGCAGTTCCCTACTCTCGCGTTAACGCTAGCATGGATGTTTTCCCAGTCACGACGTTGTAAAAC
GACGGCCAGTCTTAAGGCGCTTAGTCGACTACAGGTCACTAATACCATCTAAGTAGTTGATTCATAGTGA
CTGGATATGTTGTGTTTTACAGTATTATGTAGTCTGTTTTTTATGCAAAATCTAATTTAATATATTGATA
TTTATATCATTTTACGTTTCTCGTTCAGCTTTCTTGTACAAAGTGGTGATATCCAATTAACCCTCACTAA
AGGTTTGTTGTTAAGTATGTGATTTAGCCCTATAGTGAGTCGTATTACCACCCAACTTTTCTATACAAAG
TTGGCATTATAAGAAAGCATTGCTTATCAATTTGTTGCAACGAACAGGTCACTATCAGTCAAAATAAAAT
CATTATTTGCCATCCAGCTGATATCCCCTATAGTGAGTCGTATTACATGGTCATAGCTGTTTCCTGGCAG
CTCTGGCCCGTGTCTCAAAATCTCTGATGTTACATTGCACAAGATAAAAATATATCATCATGCCTCCTCT
AGACCAGCCAGGACAGAAATGCCTCGACTTCGCTGCTACCCAAGGTTGCCGGGTGACGCACACCGTGGAA
ACGGATGAAGGCACGAACCCAGTGGACATAAGCCTGTTCGGTTCGTAAGCTGTAATGCAAGTAGCGTATG
CGCTCACGCAACTGGTCCAGAACCTTGACCGAACGCAGCGGTGGTAACGGCGCAGTGGCGGTTTTCATGG
CTTGTTATGACTGTTTTTTTGGGGTACAGTCTATGCCTCGGGCATCCAAGCAGCAAGCGCGTTACGCCGT
GGGTCGATGTTTGATGTTATGGAGCAGCAACGATGTTACGCAGCAGGGCAGTCGCCCTAAAACAAAGTTA
AACATTATGAGGGAAGCGGTGATCGCCGAAGTATCGACTCAACTATCAGAGGTAGTTGGCGTCATCGAGC
GCCATCTCGAACCGACGTTGCTGGCCGTACATTTGTACGGCTCCGCAGTGGATGGCGGCCTGAAGCCACA
CAGTGATATTGATTTGCTGGTTACGGTGACCGTAAGGCTTGATGAAACAACGCGGCGAGCTTTGATCAAC
GACCTTTTGGAAACTTCGGCTTCCCCTGGAGAGAGCGAGATTCTCCGCGCTGTAGAAGTCACCATTGTTG
TGCACGACGACATCATTCCGTGGCGTTATCCAGCTAAGCGCGAACTGCAATTTGGAGAATGGCAGCGCAA
TGACATTCTTGCAGGTATCTTCGAGCCAGCCACGATCGACATTGATCTGGCTATCTTGCTGACAAAAGCA
AGAGAACATAGCGTTGCCTTGGTAGGTCCAGCGGCGGAGGAACTCTTTGATCCGGTTCCTGAACAGGATC
TATTTGAGGCGCTAAATGAAACCTTAACGCTATGGAACTCGCCGCCCGACTGGGCTGGCGATGAGCGAAA
TGTAGTGCTTACGTTGTCCCGCATTTGGTACAGCGCAGTAACCGGCAAAATCGCGCCGAAGGATGTCGCT
GCCGACTGGGCAATGGAGCGCCTGCCGGCCCAGTATCAGCCCGTCATACTTGAAGCTAGACAGGCTTATC
TTGGACAAGAAGAAGATCGCTTGGCCTCGCGCGCAGATCAGTTGGAAGAATTTGTCCACTACGTGAAAGG
CGAGATCACCAAGGTAGTCGGCAAATAACCCTCGAGCCACCCATGACCAAAATCCCTTAACGTGAGTTAC
GCGTCGTTCCACTGAGCGTCAGACCCCGTAGAAAAGATCAAAGGATCTTCTTGAGATCCTTTTTTTCTGC
GCGTAATCTGCTGCTTGCAAACAAAAAAACCACCGCTACCAGCGGTGGTTTGTTTGCCGGATCAAGAGCT
ACCAACTCTTTTTCCGAAGGTAACTGGCTTCAGCAGAGCGCAGATACCAAATACTGTTCTTCTAGTGTAG
CCGTAGTTAGGCCACCACTTCAAGAACTCTGTAGCACCGCCTACATACCTCGCTCTGCTAATCCTGTTAC
CAGTGGCTGCTGCCAGTGGCGATAAGTCGTGTCTTACCGGGTTGGACTCAAGACGATAGTTACCGGATAA
GGCGCAGCGGTCGGGCTGAACGGGGGGTTCGTGCACACAGCCCAGCTTGGAGCGAACGACCTACACCGAA
CTGAGATACCTACAGCGTGAGCTATGAGAAAGCGCCACGCTTCCCGAAGGGAGAAAGGCGGACAGGTATC
CGGTAAGCGGCAGGGTCGGAACAGGAGAGCGCACGAGGGAGCTTCCAGGGGGAAACGCCTGGTATCTTTA
TAGTCCTGTCGGGTTTCGCCACCTCTGACTTGAGCGTCGATTTTTGTGATGCTCGTCAGGGGGGCGGAGC
CTATGGAAAAACGCCAGCAACGCGGCCTTTTTACGGTTCCTGGCCTTTTGCTGGCCTTTTGCTCACATGT
TCTTTCCTGCGTTATCCCCTGATTCTGTGGATAACCGTATTACCGCCTTTGAGTGAGCTGATACCGCTCG
CCGCAGCCGAACGACCGAGCGCAGCGAGTCAGTGAGCGAGGAAGCGGAAGAGCGCCCAATACGCAAACCG
CCTCTCCCCGCGCGTTGGCCGATTCATTAATGCAGCTGGCACGACAGGTTTCCCGACTGGAAAGCGGGCA
GTGAGCGCAACGCAATTAATACGCGTACCGCTAGCCAGGAAGAGTTTGTAGAAACGCAAAAAGGCCATCC
GTCAGGATGGCCTTCTGCTTAGTTTGATGCCTGGCAGTTTATGGCGGGCGTCCT
