>Addgene plasmid #116340 | pHAGE-ERBB2-L755M | depositor partial sequence | sequence record 219214 | insert
ATGGAGCTGGCGGCCTTGTGCCGCTGGGGGCTCCTCCTCGCCCTCTTGCCCCCCGGAGCCGCGAGCACCC
AAGTGTGCACCGGCACAGACATGAAGCTGCGGCTCCCTGCCAGTCCCGAGACCCACCTGGACATGCTCCG
CCACCTCTACCAGGGCTGCCAGGTGGTGCAGGGAAACCTGGAACTCACCTACCTGCCCACCAATGCCAGC
CTGTCCTTCCTGCAGGATATCCAGGAGGTGCAGGGCTACGTGCTCATCGCTCACAACCAAGTGAGGCAGG
TCCCACTGCAGAGGCTGCGGATTGTGCGAGGCACCCAGCTCTTTGAGGACAACTATGCCCTGGCCGTGCT
AGACAATGGAGACCCGCTGAACAATACCACCCCTGTCACAGGGGCCTCCCCAGGAGGCCTGCGGGAGCTG
CAGCTTCGAAGCCTCACAGAGATCTTGAAAGGAGGGGTCTTGATCCAGCGGAACCCCCAGCTCTGCTACC
AGGACACGATTTTGTGGAAGGACATCTTCCACAAGAACAACCAGCTGGCTCTCACACTGATAGACACCAA
CCGCTCTCGGGCCTGCCACCCCTGTTCTCCGATGTGTAAGGGCTCCCGCTGCTGGGGAGAGAGTTCTGAG
GATTGTCAGAGCCTGACGCGCACTGTCTGTGCCGGTGGCTGTGCCCGCTGCAAGGGGCCACTGCCCACTG
ACTGCTGCCATGAGCAGTGTGCTGCCGGCTGCACGGGCCCCAAGCACTCTGACTGCCTGGCCTGCCTCCA
CTTCAACCACAGTGGCATCTGTGAGCTGCACTGCCCAGCCCTGGTCACCTACAACACAGACACGTTTGAG
TCCATGCCCAATCCCGAGGGCCGGTATACATTCGGCGCCAGCTGTGTGACTGCCTGTCCCTACAACTACC
TTTCTACGGACGTGGGATCCTGCACCCTCGTCTGCCCCCTGCACAACCAAGAGGTGACAGCAGAGGATGG
AACACAGCGGTGTGAGAAGTGCAGCAAGCCCTGTGCCCGAGTGTGCTATGGTCTGGGCATGGAGCACTTG
CGAGAGGTGAGGGCAGTTACCAGTGCCAATATCCAGGAGTTTGCTGGCTGCAAGAAGATCTTTGGGAGCC
TGGCATTTCTGCCGGAGAGCTTTGATGGGGACCCAGCCTCCAACACTGCCCCGCTCCAGCCAGAGCAGCT
CCAAGTGTTTGAGACTCTGGAAGAGATCACAGGTTACCTATACATCTCAGCATGGCCGGACAGCCTGCCT
GACCTCAGCGTCTTCCAGAACCTGCAAGTAATCCGGGGACGAATTCTGCACAATGGCGCCTACTCGCTGA
CCCTGCAAGGGCTGGGCATCAGCTGGCTGGGGCTGCGCTCACTGAGGGAACTGGGCAGTGGACTGGCCCT
CATCCACCATAACACCCACCTCTGCTTCGTGCACACGGTGCCCTGGGACCAGCTCTTTCGGAACCCGCAC
CAAGCTCTGCTCCACACTGCCAACCGGCCAGAGGACGAGTGTGTGGGCGAGGGCCTGGCCTGCCACCAGC
TGTGCGCCCGAGGGCACTGCTGGGGTCCAGGGCCCACCCAGTGTGTCAACTGCAGCCAGTTCCTTCGGGG
CCAGGAGTGCGTGGAGGAATGCCGAGTACTGCAGGGGCTCCCCAGGGAGTATGTGAATGCCAGGCACTGT
TTGCCGTGCCACCCTGAGTGTCAGCCCCAGAATGGCTCAGTGACCTGTTTTGGACCGGAGGCTGACCAGT
GTGTGGCCTGTGCCCACTATAAGGACCCTCCCTTCTGCGTGGCCCGCTGCCCCAGCGGTGTGAAACCTGA
CCTCTCCTACATGCCCATCTGGAAGTTTCCAGATGAGGAGGGCGCATGCCAGCCTTGCCCCATCAACTGC
ACCCACTCCTGTGTGGACCTGGATGACAAGGGCTGCCCCGCCGAGCAGAGAGCCAGCCCTCTGACGTCCA
TCATCTCTGCGGTGGTTGGCATTCTGCTGGTCGTGGTCTTGGGGGTGGTCTTTGGGATCCTCATCAAGCG
ACGGCAGCAGAAGATCCGGAAGTACACGATGCGGAGACTGCTGCAGGAAACGGAGCTGGTGGAGCCGCTG
ACACCTAGCGGAGCGATGCCCAACCAGGCGCAGATGCGGATCCTGAAAGAGACGGAGCTGAGGAAGGTGA
AGGTGCTTGGATCTGGCGCTTTTGGCACAGTCTACAAGGGCATCTGGATCCCTGATGGGGAGAATGTGAA
AATTCCAGTGGCCATCAAAGTGATGAGGGAAAACACATCCCCCAAAGCCAACAAAGAAATCTTAGACGAA
GCATACGTGATGGCTGGTGTGGGCTCCCCATATGTCTCCCGCCTTCTGGGCATCTGCCTGACATCCACGG
TGCAGCTGGTGACACAGCTTATGCCCTATGGCTGCCTCTTAGACCATGTCCGGGAAAACCGCGGACGCCT
GGGCTCCCAGGACCTGCTGAACTGGTGTATGCAGATTGCCAAGGGGATGAGCTACCTGGAGGATGTGCGG
CTCGTACACAGGGACTTGGCCGCTCGGAACGTGCTGGTCAAGAGTCCCAACCATGTCAAAATTACAGACT
TCGGGCTGGCTCGGCTGCTGGACATTGACGAGACAGAGTACCATGCAGATGGGGGCAAGGTGCCCATCAA
GTGGATGGCGCTGGAGTCCATTCTCCGCCGGCGGTTCACCCACCAGAGTGATGTGTGGAGTTATGGTGTG
ACTGTGTGGGAGCTGATGACTTTTGGGGCCAAACCTTACGATGGGATCCCAGCCCGGGAGATCCCTGACC
TGCTGGAAAAGGGGGAGCGGCTGCCCCAGCCCCCCATCTGCACCATTGATGTCTACATGATCATGGTCAA
ATGTTGGATGATTGACTCTGAATGTCGGCCAAGATTCCGGGAGTTGGTGTCTGAATTCTCCCGCATGGCC
AGGGACCCCCAGCGCTTTGTGGTCATCCAGAATGAGGACTTGGGCCCAGCCAGTCCCTTGGACAGCACCT
TCTACCGCTCACTGCTGGAGGACGATGACATGGGGGACCTGGTGGATGCTGAGGAGTATCTGGTACCCCA
GCAGGGCTTCTTCTGTCCAGACCCTGCCCCGGGCGCTGGGGGCATGGTCCACCACAGGCACCGCAGCTCA
TCTACCAGGAGTGGCGGTGGGGACCTGACACTAGGGCTGGAGCCCTCTGAAGAGGAGGCCCCCAGGTCTC
CACTGGCACCCTCCGAAGGGGCTGGCTCCGATGTATTTGATGGTGACCTGGGAATGGGGGCAGCCAAGGG
GCTGCAAAGCCTCCCCACACATGACCCCAGCCCTCTACAGCGGTACAGTGAGGACCCCACAGTACCCCTG
CCCTCTGAGACTGATGGCTACGTTGCCCCCCTGACCTGCAGCCCCCAGCCTGAATATGTGAACCAGCCAG
ATGTTCGGCCCCAGCCCCCTTCGCCCCGAGAGGGCCCTCTGCCTGCTGCCCGACCTGCTGGTGCCACTCT
GGAAAGGCCCAAGACTCTCTCCCCAGGGAAGAATGGGGTCGTCAAAGACGTTTTTGCCTTTGGGGGTGCC
GTGGAGAACCCCGAGTACTTGACACCCCAGGGAGGAGCTGCCCCTCAGCCCCACCCTCCTCCTGCCTTCA
GCCCAGCCTTCGACAACCTCTATTACTGGGACCAGGACCCACCAGAGCGGGGGGCTCCACCCAGCACCTT
CAAAGGGACACCTACGGCAGAGAACCCAGAGTACCTGGGTCTGGACGTGCCAGTGTGA
